Addgene plasmid #41275: TAL3101
Depositing lab: Keith Joung. Publication: Targeted gene disruption in somatic zebrafish cells using engineered TALENs. Sander JD, Cade L, Khayter C, Reyon D, Peterson RT, Joung JK, Yeh JR. Nat Biotechnol. 2011 Aug 5;29(8):697-8. doi: 10.1038/nbt.1934. PubMed 21822241.
Backbone
  Vector backbone: JDS71
  Backbone manufacturer: Addgene plasmid #32287
  Backbone size w/o insert (bp): 6447
  Vector type: Mammalian Expression ; T7
Growth in bacteria
  Bacterial resistance: Ampicillin, 100 μg/mL
  Growth temperature: 37°C
  Growth strain: XL1 Blue
  Copy number: High Copy
Gene/Insert
  Gene/Insert name: ZebrafishCommunity-id2a-Right (alt name: id2a)
  Species: D. rerio (zebrafish)
  Insert size (bp): 1640
  Entrez Gene: id2a (a.k.a. cb321, id2, wu:fa04e03)
  Promoter: CMV
  Tag / fusion protein: 3X Flag (N terminal on backbone); WT FOKI (C terminal on backbone)
  Cloning method: Restriction Enzyme; 5′ cloning site N/A (destroyed during cloning); 3′ cloning site N/A (destroyed during cloning)
  Sequencing primers: 5′ CMV-F; 3′ BGH-rev
Terms and licenses: Academic/Nonprofit Terms; Industry Terms: Not Available to Industry
Depositor comments: Target binding site: TCCACGGGGGTCTTGCTC It is strongly recommended that users perform a diagnostic digest to verify this plasmid prior to use. For example, a double digest of the plasmid with BamHI and KpnI should result in two bands at 2.3kb and 5.8kb.
How to cite: TAL3101 was a gift from Keith Joung (Addgene plasmid # 41275 ; http://n2t.net/addgene:41275 ; RRID:Addgene_41275)
