[The description below was written by a language model from this plasmid's Addgene catalogue record.]
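Description:
TAL3101 is a TALEN expression plasmid encoding the "right" monomer of a nuclease pair designed against the zebrafish (D. rerio) gene id2a. It is built on the JDS71 backbone, a TALEN expression vector of about 6.4 kb classed as a mammalian expression vector that also carries a T7 promoter. It is maintained in E. coli as a high-copy plasmid under ampicillin selection. The record does not include a feature table, so details such as the bacterial origin and the polyadenylation signal are not explicitly listed, although the BGH reverse sequencing primer suggests a BGH terminator region downstream of the coding sequence.

The insert of roughly 1.6 kb is an engineered TAL effector repeat array in which each repeat specifies one base of the right half-site in id2a. The array was placed by restriction cloning into the backbone, with both cloning sites destroyed in the process. This puts it in frame between elements supplied by the vector: an N-terminal 3X FLAG tag for detection and a C-terminal wild-type FokI nuclease domain. Because FokI cleaves only as a dimer, this construct is meant to be used with the matching left-side TALEN, so that the two monomers bind flanking half-sites and produce a double-strand break in the spacer between them. Error-prone repair of the break then gives insertions or deletions that disrupt the gene.

The CMV promoter allows direct expression in transfected cells, while the T7 promoter permits in vitro transcription of mRNA, the route typically used for microinjection into zebrafish embryos. The associated work concerns targeted gene disruption in somatic zebrafish cells, and the insert name indicates the plasmid belongs to a set of TALENs made for the zebrafish community.
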