>Addgene plasmid #41275 | TAL3101 | depositor partial sequence | sequence record 54914 | TAL3101 sequence 2430 bps
TCTAGAGCTAGCACCATGGACTACAAAGACCATGACGGTGATTATAAAGATCATGACATCGATTACAAGG
ATGACGATGACAAGATGGCCCCCAAGAAGAAGAGGAAGGTGGGCATTCACCGCGGGGTACCTATGGTGGA
CTTGAGGACACTCGGTTATTCGCAACAGCAACAGGAGAAAATCAAGCCTAAGGTCAGGAGCACCGTCGCG
CAACACCACGAGGCGCTTGTGGGGCATGGCTTCACTCATGCGCATATTGTCGCGCTTTCACAGCACCCTG
CGGCGCTTGGGACGGTGGCTGTCAAATACCAAGATATGATTGCGGCCCTGCCCGAAGCCACGCACGAGGC
AATTGTAGGGGTCGGTAAACAGTGGTCGGGAGCGCGAGCACTTGAGGCGCTGCTGACTGTGGCGGGTGAG
CTTAGGGGGCCTCCGCTCCAGCTCGACACCGGGCAGCTGCTGAAGATCGCGAAGAGAGGGGGAGTAACAG
CGGTAGAGGCAGTGCACGCCTGGCGCAATGCGCTCACCGGGGCCCCCTTGAACCTGACCCCAGACCAGGT
AGTCGCAATCGCGTCACATGACGGGGGAAAGCAAGCCCTGGAAACCGTGCAAAGGTTGTTGCCGGTCCTT
TGTCAAGACCACGGCCTTACACCGGAGCAAGTCGTGGCCATTGCATCCCACGACGGTGGCAAACAGGCTC
TTGAGACGGTTCAGAGACTTCTCCCAGTTCTCTGTCAAGCCCACGGGCTGACTCCCGATCAAGTTGTAGC
GATTGCGTCGAACATTGGAGGGAAACAAGCATTGGAGACTGTCCAACGGCTCCTTCCCGTGTTGTGTCAA
GCCCACGGTTTGACGCCTGCACAAGTGGTCGCCATCGCCAGCCATGATGGCGGTAAGCAGGCGCTGGAAA
CAGTACAGCGCCTGCTGCCTGTACTGTGCCAGGATCATGGACTGACCCCAGACCAGGTAGTCGCAATCGC
GAACAATAATGGGGGAAAGCAAGCCCTGGAAACCGTGCAAAGGTTGTTGCCGGTCCTTTGTCAAGACCAC
GGCCTTACACCGGAGCAAGTCGTGGCCATTGCAAATAATAACGGTGGCAAACAGGCTCTTGAGACGGTTC
AGAGACTTCTCCCAGTTCTCTGTCAAGCCCACGGGCTGACTCCCGATCAAGTTGTAGCGATTGCGAATAA
CAATGGAGGGAAACAAGCATTGGAGACTGTCCAACGGCTCCTTCCCGTGTTGTGTCAAGCCCACGGTTTG
ACGCCTGCACAAGTGGTCGCCATCGCCAACAACAACGGCGGTAAGCAGGCGCTGGAAACAGTACAGCGCC
TGCTGCCTGTACTGTGCCAGGATCATGGACTGACCCCAGACCAGGTAGTCGCAATCGCGAACAATAATGG
GGGAAAGCAAGCCCTGGAAACCGTGCAAAGGTTGTTGCCGGTCCTTTGTCAAGACCACGGCCTTACACCG
GAGCAAGTCGTGGCCATTGCAAGCAATGGGGGTGGCAAACAGGCTCTTGAGACGGTTCAGAGACTTCTCC
CAGTTCTCTGTCAAGCCCACGGGCTGACTCCCGATCAAGTTGTAGCGATTGCGTCGCATGACGGAGGGAA
ACAAGCATTGGAGACTGTCCAACGGCTCCTTCCCGTGTTGTGTCAAGCCCACGGTTTGACGCCTGCACAA
GTGGTCGCCATCGCCTCGAATGGCGGCGGTAAGCAGGCGCTGGAAACAGTACAGCGCCTGCTGCCTGTAC
TGTGCCAGGATCATGGACTGACCCCAGACCAGGTAGTCGCAATCGCGTCAAACGGAGGGGGAAAGCAAGC
CCTGGAAACCGTGCAAAGGTTGTTGCCGGTCCTTTGTCAAGACCACGGCCTTACACCGGAGCAAGTCGTG
GCCATTGCAAATAATAACGGTGGCAAACAGGCTCTTGAGACGGTTCAGAGACTTCTCCCAGTTCTCTGTC
AAGCCCACGGGCTGACTCCCGATCAAGTTGTAGCGATTGCGTCGCATGACGGAGGGAAACAAGCATTGGA
GACTGTCCAACGGCTCCTTCCCGTGTTGTGTCAAGCCCACGGTTTGACGCCTGCACAAGTGGTCGCCATC
GCCTCGAATGGCGGCGGTAAGCAGGCGCTGGAAACAGTACAGCGCCTGCTGCCTGTACTGTGCCAGGATC
ATGGACTGACACCCGAACAGGTGGTCGCCATTGCTTCCCACGACGGAGGACGGCCAGCCTTGGAGTCCAT
CGTAGCCCAATTGTCCAGGCCCGATCCCGCGTTGGCTGCGTTAACGAATGACCATCTGGTGGCGTTGGCA
TGTCTTGGTGGACGACCCGCGCTCGATGCAGTCAAAAAGGGTCTGCCTCATGCTCCCGCATTGATCAAAA
GAACCAACCGGCGGATTCCCGAGAGAACTTCCCATCGAGTCGCGGGATCC
