>Addgene plasmid #41275 | TAL3101 | addgene partial sequence | sequence record 56480 | JDS-TALEN-F 5'-TAGGGGTCGGTAAACAGTGG-3'
GCGCTGCTGACTGTGGCGGGTGAGCTTAGGGGGCCTCCGCTCCAGCTCGACACCGGGCAGCTGCTGAAGA
TCGCGAAGAGAGGGGGAGTAACAGCGGTAGAGGCAGTGCACGCCTGGCGCAATGCGCTCACCGGGGCCCC
CTTGAACCTGACCCCAGACCAGGTAGTCGCAATCGCGTCACATGACGGGGGAAAGCAAGCCCTGGAAACC
GTGCAAAGGTTGTTGCCGGTCCTTTGTCAAGACCACGGCCTTACACCGGAGCAAGTCGTGGCCATTGCAT
CCCACGACGGTGGCAAACAGGCTCTTGAGACGGTTCAGAGACTTCTCCCAGTTCTCTGTCAAGCCCACGG
GCTGACTCCCGATCAAGTTGTAGCGATTGCGTCGAACATTGGAGGGAAACAAGCATTGGAGACTGTCCAA
CGGCTCCTTCCCGTGTTGTGTCAAGCCCACGGTTTGACGCCTGCACAAGTGGTCGCCATCGCCAGCCATG
ATGGCGGTAAGCAGGCGCTGGAAACAGTACAGCGCCTGCTGCCTGTACTGTGCCAGGATCATGGACTGAC
CCCAGACCAGGTAGTCGCAATCGCGAACAATAATGGGGGAAAGCAAGCCCTGGAAACCGTGCAAAGGTTG
TTGCCGGTCCTTTGTCAAGACCACGGCCTTACACCGGAGCAAGTCGTGGCCATTGCAAATAATAACGGTG
GCAAACAGGCTCTTGAGACGGTTCAGAGACTTCTCCCAGTTCTCTGTCAAGCCCACGGGCTGACTCCCGA
TCAAGTTGTAGCGATTGCGAATAACAATGGAGGGAAACAAGCATTGGAGACTGTCCAACGGCTCCTTCCC
GTGTTGTGTCAAGCCCACGGTTTGACGCCTGCACAAGTGGTCGCCATCGCCAACAACAACGGCGGTAAGC
AGGCGCTGGAAACAGTACAGCGCCTGCTGCCTGTACTGTGCCAGGATCATGGACTGACC
